>Addgene plasmid #184816 | pDestTol2-QUAS:GFP-CAAX-he1.1:YFP | addgene full sequence | sequence record 366108 | Addgene NGS Result
CCACCTAAATTGTAAGCGTTAATATTTTGTTAAAATTCGCGTTAAATTTTTGTTAAATCAGCTCATTTTT
TAACCAATAGGCCGAAATCGGCAAAATCCCTTATAAATCAAAAGAATAGACCGAGATAGGGT
[37 nt withheld, positions 133-169]
AAAGAACGTGGACTCCAACGTCAAAGG
[32 nt withheld, positions 197-228]
GCTGGCTAAGAACTCATCAGCCTCCCCGGTCCATCTACCCACGTACCAATGCACCAATTGGCCACAATGA
CGGCTACTACATGGTGCCATTCCTTCCTCTTTATAGGAATGGAGACTACCTCCTGTCCAACAATGCTCTT
GGATACGAGTACGCCTACCTGTTGGACCCAGGTCATTGCACAACACCAGAAATGCCCTCTGATCTGCAAA
AGACGTGAATATCTGTTCAGACACCCATATCCACTCTGTTCCACACAGGTCAGAGGTTTGTCCAGGAGTT
CTTGACAGAGGTGTAAAAAGTACTCAAAAATTTTACTCAAGTGAAAGTACAAGTACTTAGGGAAAATTTT
ACTCAATTAAAAGTAAAAGTATCTGGCTAGAATCTTACTTGAGTAAAAGTAAAAAAGTACTCCATTAAAA
TTGTACTTGAGTATTAAGGAAGTAAAAGTAAAAGCAAGAAAGAAAACTAGAGATTCTTGTTTAAGCTTTT
AATCTCAAAAAACATTAAATGAAATGCATACAAGGTTTTATCCTGCTTTAGAACTGTTTGTATTTAATTA
TCAAACTATAAGACAGACAATCTAATGCCAGTACACGCTACTCAAAGTTGTAAAACCTCAGATTTAACTT
CAGTAGAAGCTGATTCTCAAAATTGTTAGTGTCAAGCCTAGCTCTTTTGGGGCTGAAAAGCAATCCTGCA
GTGCTGAAAAGCCTCTCACAGGCAGCCGATGCGGGAAGAGGTGTATTAGTCTTGATAGAGAGGCTGCAAA
TAGCAGGAAACGTGAGCAGAGACTCCCTGGTGTCTGAAACACAGGCCAGATGGGCCCTCGAGCAGGAAAC
AGCTATGACCATGATTACGCCAAGCTATCAACTTTGTATAGAAAAGTTGGGGTAATCGCTTATCCTCGGA
TAAACAATTATCCTCACGGGTAATCGCTTATCCGCTCGGGTAATCGCTTATCCTCGGGTAATCGCTTATC
CTTGCAAGGGTCGACTCTAGAGGGTATATAATGGATCCCATCGCGTCTCAGCCTCACTTTGAGCTCCTCC
ACACGAATTCCCTCGACCTCGAAGACGCGTCAAGTTTGTACAAAAAAGCAGGCTATGGTGAGCAAGGGCG
AGGAGCTGTTCACCGGGGTGGTGCCCATCCTGGTCGAGCTGGACGGCGACGTAAACGGCCACAAGTTCAG
CGTGTCCGGCGAGGGCGAGGGCGATGCCACCTACGGCAAGCTGACCCTGAAGTTCATCTGCACCACCGGC
AAGCTGCCCGTGCCCTGGCCCACCCTCGTGACCACCCTGACCTACGGCGTGCAGTGCTTCAGCCGCTACC
CCGACCACATGAAGCAGCACGACTTCTTCAAGTCCGCCATGCCCGAAGGCTACGTCCAGGAGCGCACCAT
CTTCTTCAAGGACGACGGCAACTACAAGACCCGCGCCGAGGTGAAGTTCGAGGGCGACACCCTGGTGAAC
CGCATCGAGCTGAAGGGCATCGACTTCAAGGAGGACGGCAACATCCTGGGGCACAAGCTGGAGTACAACT
ACAACAGCCACAACGTCTATATCATGGCCGACAAGCAGAAGAACGGCATCAAGGTGAACTTCAAGATCCG
CCACAACATCGAGGACGGCAGCGTGCAGCTCGCCGACCACTACCAGCAGAACACCCCCATCGGCGACGGC
CCCGTGCTGCTGCCCGACAACCACTACCTGAGCACCCAGTCCGCCCTGAGCAAAGACCCCAACGAGAAGC
GCGATCACATGGTCCTGCTGGAGTTCGTGACCGCCGCCGGGATCACTCTCGGCATGGACGAGCTGTACAA
GGGAGGAGGAAGATCTAAGCTGAACCCTCCTGATGAGAGTGGCCCCGGCTGCATGAGCTGCAAGTGTGTG
CTCTCCTGAGGCGCGCCTCTAGAACTATAGTGAGTCGTATTACGTAGATCCAGACATGATAAGATACATT
GATGAGTTTGGACAAACCACAACTAGAATGCAGTGAAAAAAATGCTTTATTTGTGAAATTTGTGATGCTA
TTGCTTTATTTGTAACCATTATAAGCTGCAATAAACAAGTTAACAACAACAATTGCATTCATTTTATGTT
TCAGGTTCAGGGGGAGGTGTGGGAGGTTTTTTACCCAGCTTTCTTGTACAAAGTGGTCAACCACTCCAGG
CATAGCTAGAGCCACTGATGCATCTATAGAGCTGAAGTAAAGATAGGGTTGATGCAAATCGATTTAGAAT
TTTCAATGTAGAAAAAACAAAATAAAAAGTCTATTCACTTGATGGATAGATTAGTCAAACAAACATAGAG
TAGGCACTTCCCTTGACTCTGTAAACTTTTGGATTTAACAGATTGTGCACTCCTTTTAGTTAAACACATT
AGTCCCTGAAAACTAAGACCCTAACCATAATCCCATTGTAGACCCACCTACTCGGGTGAATATAAAGCTC
GCACAGATCATCTCACAGACATCAGACCTTGGCAAAGGAGCATCCTGAACATCTCTACACACTGAGGCAA
CCCTAGGGCCGCCACCATGCTGTGTTGTATCAGAAGAACAAAGCCTGTGGAGAAGAATGAGGAGGCTGAC
CAGGAACTGCAGAGCACGGTACCTAGAGCTAGAGACCCTCCTGTGGCTACAATGGTGAGCAAGGGCGAGG
AGCTGTTCACCGGGGTGGTGCCCATCCTGGTCGAGCTGGACGGCGACGTAAACGGCCACAAGTTCAGCGT
GTCCGGCGAGGGCGAGGGCGATGCCACCTACGGCAAGCTGACCCTGAAGTTCATCTGCACCACCGGCAAG
CTGCCCGTGCCCTGGCCCACCCTCGTGACCACCTTCGGCTACGGCCTGCAGTGCTTCGCCCGCTACCCCG
ACCACATGAAGCAGCACGACTTCTTCAAGTCCGCCATGCCCGAAGGCTACGTCCAGGAGCGCACCATCTT
CTTCAAGGACGACGGCAACTACAAGACCCGCGCCGAGGTGAAGTTCGAGGGCGACACCCTGGTGAACCGC
ATCGAGCTGAAGGGCATCGACTTCAAGGAGGACGGCAACATCCTGGGGCACAAGCTGGAGTACAACTACA
ACAGCCACAACGTCTATATCATGGCCGACAAGCAGAAGAACGGCATCAAGGTGAACTTCAAGATCCGCCA
CAACATCGAGGACGGCAGCGTGCAGCTCGCCGACCACTACCAGCAGAACACCCCCATCGGCGACGGCCCC
GTGCTGCTGCCCGACAACCACTACCTGAGCTACCAGTCCGCCCTGAGCAAAGACCCCAACGAGAAGCGCG
ATCACATGGTCCTGCTGGAGTTCGTGACCGCCGCCGGGATCACTCTCGGCATGGACGAGCTGTATAAGTG
AGAATTCTGCAGGAATTGGGTGGCATCCCTGTGACCCCTCCCCAGTGCCTCTCCTGGCCCTGGAAGTTGC
CACTCCAGTGCCCACCAGCCTTGTCCTAATAAAATTAAGTTGCATCATTTTGTCTGACTAGGTGTCCTTC
TATAATATTATGGGGTGGAGGGGGGTGGTATGGAGCAAGGGGCAAGTTGGGAAGACAACCTGTAGGGCAC
GAGGGGGGGCCCGAAACCCGCTGATCAGCCTCGACTGTGCCTTCTAGTTGCCAGCCATCTGTTGTTTGCC
CCTCCCCCGTGCCTTCCTTGACCCTGGAAGGTGCCACTCCCACTGTCCTTTCCTAATAAAATGAGGAAAT
TGCATCGCATTGTCTGAGTAGGTGTCATTCTATTCTGGGGGGTGGGGTGGGGCAGGACAGCAAGGGGGAG
GATTGGGAAGACAATAGCAAGGCATGCTGGGGATGCGGTGGGCTCTATGGCAACTTTATTATACATAGTT
GATAATTCACTGGCCGTCGTTTTACGGTACCATCGATGATGATCCAGACATGATAAGATACATTGATGAG
TTTGGACAAACCACAACTAGAATGCAGTGAAAAAAATGCTTTATTTGTGAAATTTGTGATGCTATTGCTT
TATTTGTAACCATTATAAGCTGCAATAAACAAGTTAACAACAACAATTGCATTCATTTTATGTTTCAGGT
TCAGGGGGAGGTGTGGGAGGTTTTTTAAAGCAAGTAAAACCTCTACAAATGTGGTATGGCTGATTATGAT
CCTCTAGATCAGATCTGCGAAGATACGGCCACGGGTGCTCTTGATCCTGTGGCTGATTTTGGACTGTGCT
GCTCGCAGCTGCTGATGAATCACATACTTCCTCCATTTTCTTCCACTGATTGACTGTTATAATTTCCCTA
ATTTCCAGGTCAAGGTGCTGTGCATTGTGGTAATAGATGTGACATGACGTCACTTCCAAAGGACCAATGA
ACATGTCTGACCAATTTCATATAATGTGAAAACGATTTTCATAGGCAGAATAAATAACATTTAAATTAAA
CTGGGCATCAGCGCAATTCAATTGGTTTGGTAATAGCAAGGGAAAATAGAATGAAGTGATCTCCAAAAAA
TAAGTACTTTTTGACTGTAAATAAAATTGTAAGGAGTAAAAAGTACTTTTTTTTCTAAAAAAATGTAATT
AAGTAAAAGTAAAAGTATTGATTTTTAATTGTACTCAAGTAAAGTAAAAATCCCCAAAAATAATACTTAA
GTACAGTAATCAAGTAAAATTACTCAAGTACTTTACACCTCTGGTTCTTGACCCCCTACCTTCAGCAAGC
CCAGCAGATCCACTAGTTCTAGAGCGGCCGCCACCGCGGTGGAGCTCCAGCTTTTGTTCCCTTTAGTGAG
GGTTAATTGCGCGCTTGGCGTAATCATGGTCATAGCTGTTTCCTGTGTGAAATTGTTATCCGCTCACAAT
TCCACACAACATACGAGCCGGAAGCATAAAGTGTAAAGCCTGGGGTGCCTAATGAGTGAGCTAACTCACA
TTAATTGCGTTGCGCTCACTGCCCGCTTTCCAGTCGGGAAACCTGTCGTGCCAGCTGCATTAATGAATCG
GCCAACGCGCGGGGAGAGGCGGTTTGCGTATTGGGCGCTCTTCCGCTTCCTCGCTCACTGACTCGCTGCG
CTCGGTCGTTCGGCTGCGGCGAGCGGTATCAGCTCACTCAAAGGCGGTAATACGGTTATCCACAGAATCA
GGGGATAACGCAGGAAAGAACATGTGAGCAAAAGGCCAGCAAAAGGCCAGGAACCGTAAAAAGGCCGCGT
TGCTGGCGTTTTTCCATAGGCTCCGCCCCCCTGACGAGCATCACAAAAATCGACGCTCAAGTCAGAGGTG
GCGAAACCCGACAGGACTATAAAGATACCAGGCGTTTCCCCCTGGAAGCTCCCTCGTGCGCTCTCCTGTT
CCGACCCTGCCGCTTACCGGATACCTGTCCGCCTTTCTCCCTTCGGGAAGCGTGGCGCTTTCTCATAGCT
CACGCTGTAGGTATCTCAGTTCGGTGTAGGTCGTTCGCTCCAAGCTGGGCTGTGTGCACGAACCCCCCGT
TCAGCCCGACCGCTGCGCCTTATCCGGTAACTATCGTCTTGAGTCCAACCCGGTAAGACACGACTTATCG
CCACTGGCAGCAGCCACTGGTAACAGGATTAGCAGAGCGAGGTATGTAGGCGGTGCTACAGAGTTCTTGA
AGTGGTGGCCTAACTACGGCTACACTAGAAGAACAGTATTTGGTATCTGCGCTCTGCTGAAGCCAGTTAC
CTTCGGAAAAAGAGTTGGTAGCTCTTGATCCGGCAAACAAACCACCGCTGGTAGCGGTGGTTTTTTTGTT
TGCAAGCAGCAGATTACGCGCAGAAAAAAAGGATCTCAAGAAGATCCTTTGATCTTTTCTACGGGGTCTG
ACGCTCAGTGGAACGAAAACTCACGTTAAGGCATTTTGGTCATGAGATTATCAAAAAGGATCTTCACCTA
GATCCTTTTAAATTAAAAATGAAGTTTTAAATCAATCTAAAGTATATATGAGTAAACTTGGTCTGACAGT
TACCAATGCTTAATAAGTGAGGCACCTATCTCAGCGATCTGTCTATTTCGTTCATCCATAGTTGCCTGAC
TCCCCGTCGTGTAGATAACTACGATACGGGAGGGCTTACCATCTGGCCCCAGTGCTGCAATGATACCGCG
AGACCCACGCTCACCGGCTCCAGATTTATCAGCAATAAACCAGCCAGCCGGAAGGGCCGAGCGCAGAAGT
GGTCCTGCAACTTTATCCGCCTCCATCCAGTCTATTAATTGTTGCCGGGAAGCTAGAGTAAGTAGTTCGC
CAGTTAATAGTTTGCGCAACGTTGTTGCCATTGCTACAGGCATCGTGGTGTCACGCTCGTCGTTTGGTAT
GGCTTCATTCAGCTCCGGTTCCCAACGATCAAGGCGAGTTACATGATCCCCCATGTTGTGCAAAAAAGCG
GTTAGCTCCTTCGGTCCTCCGATCGTTGTCAGAAGTAAGTTGGCCGCAGTGTTATCACTCATGGTTATGG
CAGCACTGCATAATTCTCTTACTGTCATGCCATCCGTAAGATGCTTTTCTGTGACTGGTGAGTACTCAAC
CAAGTCATTCTGAGAATAGTGTATGCGGCGACCGAGTTGCTCTTGCCCGGCGTCAATACGGGATAATACC
GCGCCACATAGCAGAACTTTAAAAGTGCTCATCATTGGAAAACGTTCTTCGGGGCGAAAACTCTCAAGGA
TCTTACCGCTGTTGAGATCCAGTTCGATGTAACCCACTCGTGCACCCAACTGATCTTCAGCATCTTTTAC
TTTCACCAGCGTTTCTGGGTGAGCAAAAACAGGAAGGCAAAATGCCGCAAAAAAGGGAATAAGGGCGACA
CGGAAATGTTGAATACTCATACTCTTCCTTTTTCAATATTATTGAAGCATTTATCAGGGTTATTGTCTCA
TGAGCGGATACATATTTGAATGTATTTAGAAAAATAAACAAATAGGGGTTCCGCGCACATTTCCCCGAAA
AGTG
Features (pLannotate 1.2.2; 27 found; start..end, strand, type, name):
      7..228     -  rep_origin     M13 ori (fragment) (sequence partly withheld): M13 bacteriophage origin of replication; arrow indicates direction of (+) strand synthesis
    228..515     +  CDS            tyr (fragment) (sequence partly withheld): TYRO_ORYLA - Also known as tyro. Experimental evidence at transcript level: Swiss-Prot protein existence level 2. This is a copper-containing oxidase that functions in the formation of pigments such as melanins and other polyphenolic compounds. From Oryzias latipes (Japanese rice fish) (Japanese killifish).
   1097..1117    +  protein_bind   attB4: mutant version of attB; core recombination site for the Gateway® BP reaction BP Clonase™
   1226..1243    +  promoter       minP (fragment): minimal TATA-box promoter with low basal activity
   1309..1329    +  protein_bind   attB1: mutant version of attB; core recombination site for the Gateway® BP reaction BP Clonase™
   1333..2049    +  CDS            EGFP: EGFP is a basic (constitutively fluorescent) green fluorescent protein published in 1996, derived from Aequorea victoria. It is reported to be a rapidly-maturing weak dimer with moderate acid sensitivity.
   2065..2127    +  CDS            H-Ras (fragment): human small GTPase proto-oncoprotein
   2143..2160    -  promoter       T7 promoter (fragment): promoter for bacteriophage T7 RNA polymerase
   2165..2299    -  polyA_signal   SV40 poly(A) signal: SV40 polyadenylation signal
   2361..2385    -  protein_bind   attB2: mutant version of attB; recombination site for the Gateway® BP reaction BP Clonase™
   2765..2830    +  CDS            gap43 (fragment): NEUM_CARAU - Experimental evidence at transcript level: Swiss-Prot protein existence level 2. This protein is associated with nerve growth. It is a major component of the motile 'growth cones' that form the tips of elongating axons. Plays a role in axonal and dendritic filopodia induction (By similarity). From Carassius auratus (Goldfish).
   2870..3586    +  CDS            EYFP: EYFP is a basic (constitutively fluorescent) green/yellow fluorescent protein published in 1996, derived from Aequorea victoria. It is reported to be a very rapidly-maturing weak dimer with high acid sensitivity.
   3606..3796    +  polyA_signal   hGH poly(A) signal (fragment): human growth hormone polyadenylation signal
   3833..3944    +  polyA_signal   bGH poly(A) signal: bovine growth hormone polyadenylation signal
   4059..4079    -  protein_bind   attB3: mutant version of attB; core recombination site for the Gateway® BP reaction BP Clonase™
   4083..4103    +  CDS            lacZα (fragment): LacZα fragment of β-galactosidase; lacZ fragment
   4119..4253    -  polyA_signal   SV40 poly(A) signal: SV40 polyadenylation signal
   4276..4359    -  CDS            large T antigen (fragment): large T antigen from SV40 (simian virus 40)
   4925..4965    -  misc_feature   MCS (fragment): pBluescript multiple cloning site
   4978..4996    -  promoter       T3 promoter: promoter for bacteriophage T3 RNA polymerase
   5041..5057    -  protein_bind   lac operator: The lac repressor binds to the lac operator to inhibit transcription in E. coli. This inhibition can be relieved by adding lactose or isopropyl-β-D-thiogalactopyranoside (IPTG). lac repressor encoded by lacI
   5065..5095    -  promoter       lac promoter: promoter for the E. coli lac operon
   5110..5131    -  protein_bind   CAP binding site: CAP binding activates transcription in the presence of cAMP. E. coli catabolite activator protein
   5144..5236    -  CDS            lacI (fragment): lac repressor; lacI; The lac repressor binds to the lac operator to inhibit transcription in E. coli. This inhibition can be relieved by adding lactose or isopropyl-β-D-thiogalactopyranoside (IPTG).
   5419..6007    -  rep_origin     ori: high-copy-number ColE1/pMB1/pBR322/pUC origin of replication
   6178..7038    -  CDS            AmpR: β-lactamase; bla; confers resistance to ampicillin, carbenicillin, and related antibiotics
   7039..7143    -  promoter       AmpR promoter: bla
