[The description below was written by a language model from this plasmid's Addgene catalogue record and pLannotate feature annotations shown in this document.]
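Description:
pDestTol2-QUAS:GFP-CAAX-he1.1:YFP is a zebrafish Tol2 transposon transgenesis plasmid assembled by multisite Gateway cloning in the pDestTol2 destination backbone. It is maintained in E. coli through a high-copy ColE1/pUC-type origin and selected with ampicillin (AmpR under its own bla promoter). Remnants of a pBluescript-type backbone are also annotated, including lac promoter/operator elements, a T3 promoter and a fragment of an M13/f1 origin. The Tol2 transposon arms are not annotated as such. A fragment matching medaka tyrosinase is flagged upstream of the cassette, which would be consistent with the flanking sequence that commonly accompanies Tol2 ends.

The payload sits between attB4 and attB3 recombination scars. Between attB4 and attB1 lies the QUAS element, of which only a minimal TATA-box promoter fragment is annotated. It is followed by EGFP fused to a C-terminal H-Ras fragment that supplies the CAAX prenylation motif, and then by an SV40 polyadenylation signal. This makes a membrane-targeted GFP reporter that is expressed only where the QF transcriptional activator of the Q binary system is present, so it outlines cell membranes and neuronal processes. A second cassette encodes EYFP preceded by a short gap43-like fragment, which may be a membrane-targeting leader, with hGH and bGH polyadenylation signals. According to the name, this cassette is driven by the he1.1 hatching-gland promoter, which is not annotated, and it acts as a secondary marker for identifying transgenic embryos.

The record is inconsistent in two places. The insert field says he1.1:CFP, whereas the plasmid name and the sequence annotation indicate YFP. The sequenced record is 7,162 nt, against a catalogued total of 8,845 bp. The plasmid was used to generate the Tg(QUAS:GFP-CAAX; he1.1:YFP)c631 line.
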