Addgene plasmid #184816: pDestTol2-QUAS:GFP-CAAX-he1.1:YFP
Purpose: Used to generate the Tg(QUAS:GFP-CAAX; he1.1:YFP)c631 transgenic line
Depositing lab: Marnie Halpern. Depositing organization: Dartmouth College and Medical School. Publication: Genetically defined nucleus incertus neurons differ in connectivity and function. Spikol ED, Cheng J, Macurak M, Subedi A, Halpern ME. Elife. 2024 May 31;12:RP89516. doi: 10.7554/eLife.89516. PubMed 38819436.
Backbone
  Vector backbone: pDestTol2
  Backbone size w/o insert (bp): 5883
  Total vector size (bp): 8845
  Vector type: zebrafish Tol2 transgenesis
Growth in bacteria
  Bacterial resistance: Ampicillin, 100 μg/mL
  Growth temperature: 37°C
  Growth strain: DH5alpha
  Copy number: Unknown
Gene/Insert
  Gene/Insert name: QUAS:GFP-CAAX-pA; he1.1:CFP
  Insert size (bp): 2473
  Tag / fusion protein: GFP-CAAX
  Cloning method: Gateway Cloning
  Sequencing primers: 5′ M13R; 3′ M13F
Terms and licenses: Academic/Nonprofit Terms; Industry Terms: Not Available to Industry
Depositor comments: Please visit https://www.biorxiv.org/content/10.1101/2022.04.07.487414v1 for bioRxiv preprint.
How to cite: pDestTol2-QUAS:GFP-CAAX-he1.1:YFP was a gift from Marnie Halpern (Addgene plasmid # 184816 ; http://n2t.net/addgene:184816 ; RRID:Addgene_184816)
